>Addgene plasmid #164732 | LjUBQ:MtCEP8:T35s | addgene full sequence | sequence record 324494 | Addgene NGS Result
CAAGGGCGACGAGCAACCAGATTTTTTCGTTCCGATGCTCTATGACGTGGGCACCCGCGATAGTCGCAGC
ATCATGGACGTGGCCGTTTTCCGTCTGTCGAAGCGTGACCGACGAGCTGGCGAGGTGATCCGCTACGAGC
TTCCAGACGGGCACGTAGAGGTTTCCGCAGGGCCGGCCGGCATGGCCAGTGTGTGGGATTACGACCTGGT
ACTGATGGCGGTTTCCCATCTAACCGAATCCATGAACCGATACCGGGAAGGGAAGGGAGACAAGCCCGGC
CGCGTGTTCCGTCCACACGTTGCGGACGTACTCAAGTTCTGCCGGCGAGCCGATGGCGGAAAGCAGAAAG
ACGACCTGGTAGAAACCTGCATTCGGTTAAACACCACGCACGTTGCCATGCAGCGTACGAAGAAGGCCAA
GAACGGCCGCCTGGTGACGGTATCCGAGGGTGAAGCCTTGATTAGCCGCTACAAGATCGTAAAGAGCGAA
ACCGGGCGGCCGGAGTACATCGAGATCGAGCTAGCTGATTGGATGTACCGCGAGATCACAGAAGGCAAGA
ACCCGGACGTGCTGACGGTTCACCCCGATTACTTTTTGATCGATCCCGGCATCGGCCGTTTTCTCTACCG
CCTGGCACGCCGCGCCGCAGGCAAGGCAGAAGCCAGATGGTTGTTCAAGACGATCTACGAACGCAGTGGC
AGCGCCGGAGAGTTCAAGAAGTTCTGTTTCACCGTGCGCAAGCTGATCGGGTCAAATGACCTGCCGGAGT
ACGATTTGAAGGAGGAGGCGGGGCAGGCTGGCCCGATCCTAGTCATGCGCTACCGCAACCTGATCGAGGG
CGAAGCATCCGCCGGTTCCTAATGTACGGAGCAGATGCTAGGGCAAATTGCCCTAGCAGGGGAAAAAGGT
CGAAAAAGCTTCTTTCCTGTGGATAGCACGTACATTGGGAACCCAAAGCCGTACATTGGGAACCGGAACC
CGTACATTGGGAACCCAAAGCCGTACATTGGGAACCGGTCACACATGTAAGTGACTGATATAAAAGAGAA
AAAAGGCGATTTTTCCGCCTAAAACTCTTTAAAACTTATTAAAACTCTTAAAACCCGCCTGGCCTGTGCA
TAACTGTCTGGCCAGCGCACAGCCGAAGAGCTGCAAAAAGCGCCTACCCTTCGGTCGCTGCGCTCCCTAC
GCCCCGCCGCTTCGCGTCGGCCTATCGCGGCCGCTGGCCGCTCAAAAATGGCTGGCCTACGGCCAGGCAA
TCTACCAGGGCGCGGACAAGCCGCGCCGTCGCCACTCGACCGCCGGCGCCCACATCAAGGCACCGAGCTC
CCATCCCCCCAGGGGCTGCGCCCCTCGGCCGCGAACGGCCTCACCCCAAAAATGGCAGCGCTGGCCAATT
CGTGCGCGGAACCCCTATTTGTTTATTTTTCTAAATACATTCAAATATGTATCCGCTCATGAGACAATAA
CCTTGATAAATGCTTCAATAATATTGAAAAAGGAAGAGTATGGCTAAAATGAGAATATCACCGGAATTGA
AAAAACTGATCGAAAAATACCGCTGCGCAAAAGATACGGAAGGAATGTCTCCTGCTAAGGTATATAAGCT
GGTGGGAGAAAATGAAAACCTATATTTAAAAATGACGGACAGCCGGTATAAAGGGACCACCTATGATGTG
GAACGGGAAAAGGACATGATGCTATGGCTGGAAGGAAAGCTGCCTGTTCCAAAGGTCCTGCACTTTGAAC
GGCATGATGGCTGGAGCAATCTGCTCATGAGTGAGGCCGATGGCGTCCTTTGCTCGGAAGAGTATGAAGA
TGAACAAAGCCCTGAAAAGATTATCGAGCTGTATGCGGAGTGCATCAGGCTCTTTCACTCCATCGACATA
TCGGATTGTCCCTATACGAATAGCTTAGACAGCCGCTTAGCCGAATTGGATTACTTACTGAATAACGATC
TGGCCGATGTGGATTGCGAAAACTGGGAAGAGGACACTCCATTTAAAGATCCGCGCGAGCTGTATGATTT
TTTAAAGACGGAAAAGCCCGAAGAGGAACTTGTCTTTTCCCACGGCGACCTGGGAGACAGCAACATCTTT
GTGAAAGATGGCAAAGTAAGTGGCTTTATTGATCTTGGGAGAAGCGGCAGGGCGGACAAGTGGTATGACA
TTGCCTTCTGCGTCCGGTCGATCAGGGAGGATATCGGGGAAGAACAGTATGTCGAGCTATTTTTTGACTT
ACTGGGGATCAAGCCTGATTGGGAGAAAATAAAATATTATATTTTACTGGATGAATTGTTTTAGCTGTCA
GACCAAGTTTACTCATATATACTTTAGATTGATTTAAAACTTCATTTTTAATTTAAAAGGATCTAGGTGA
AGATCCTTTTTGATAATCTCATGACCAAAATCCCTTAACGTGAGTTTTCGTTCCACTGAGCGTCAGACCC
CGTAGAAAAGATCAAAGGATCTTCTTGAGATCCTTTTTTTCTGCGCGTAATCTGCTGCTTGCAAACAAAA
AAACCACCGCTACCAGCGGTGGTTTGTTTGCCGGATCAAGAGCTACCAACTCTTTTTCCGAAGGTAACTG
GCTTCAGCAGAGCGCAGATACCAAATACTGTCCTTCTAGTGTAGCCGTAGTTAGGCCACCACTTCAAGAA
CTCTGTAGCACCGCCTACATACCTCGCTCTGCTAATCCTGTTACCAGTGGCTGCTGCCAGTGGCGATAAG
TCGTGTCTTACCGGGTTGGACTCAAGACGATAGTTACCGGATAAGGCGCAGCGGTCGGGCTGAACGGGGG
GTTCGTGCACACAGCCCAGCTTGGAGCGAACGACCTACACCGAACTGAGATACCTACAGCGTGAGCTATG
AGAAAGCGCCACGCTTCCCGAAGGGAGAAAGGCGGACAGGTATCCGGTAAGCGGCAGGGTCGGAACAGGA
GAGCGCACGAGGGAGCTTCCAGGGGGAAACGCCTGGTATCTTTATAGTCCTGTCGGGTTTCGCCACCTCT
GACTTGAGCGTCGATTTTTGTGATGCTCGTCAGGGGGGCGGAGCCTATGGAAAAACGCCAGCAACGCGGC
CTTTTTACGGTTCCTGTGGTTGGCACATACAAATGGACGAACGGATAAACCTTTTCACGCCCTTTTAAAT
ATCCGATTATTCTAATAAACGCTCTTTTCTCTTAGGTTTACCCGCCAATATATCCTGTCAAACACTGATA
GTTTAAACTCCCTCGGTCACATGTGCATCCTCTAGTGGAGGGAGAGAGGATTTTGAGGAAATAATTAATT
GAATTACTTGTATTATTGATAAAGTAATTTAGATAAGTTGTTAGTACAACTTATTGCAACTATGGATAGA
CAAAAATCACTTATTTTAAGGGGAGAAGTATATAACAACTTATTATAAAATTTCTGAGCAGCCGGCCTCC
TCCAATCAATCATAGAGAGTGGAGCCCATTCTGGAAAACCAAGGAACCCCCAACTTGCACTGGTGCGGTG
GCCCAATTCAAAAAAAACGGGGCCCAGCAAAGTAACGCCGTTGTAACGATTTATCAATCCAAACTCAAAA
GGCGGCGAGATGCGTTTAACTCCGTGAAATTAACAAACCGCCAACAACTTGCAATTTGCAACTACCGTTT
CCAAGAAGAACTCAACCACACAACGTATCCTATCCCAAACCACACGCAACTAGTGACGCGTCATAAGGAC
ACGTGTCACAATTTGACTGGTTAATAATTTCACCGCTTTTGCTATAAATTACCTCCAATCCCCTTAGCTT
CTTCACAATTCAGTTCCCAACCCTAACAATTCTTGTTCATATCGCTTCTCTCTACTTTCAAGGTATGATC
CAATTTCTCTCTTCTTTCTCTGTAATCCTTTCGTTGAGTTTTGTTTCCGATCAATCATAGGTAGTTTTCT
TGTTTCGAAGCATGAGATCTAGGAATTTTTTGTGATTTTCCAAAATTGAGATCGGTTTGAAATTGAATTT
TACAGCTTGAATCTCAGATCTTGTTTTATCAATGTTTTCGATGGCTTGCGATGTAGATCTATGATAATTG
TGGTTCAGTTTTGTTAGGAATCGATTTCGGTTTAGCAATTGCAGATTAATTAGGGTTTCCAATTGAATTC
TTCAGATCCGTTATGGAATTATGTCAAATAATTTATTCAAATTGGAAATTATTGTTAGATCCACTCTTAA
TCTGTTTGATCCAAGCTTCAATTAGGGTTTTCACTTGTTTCAATTTCTTGTTATGGATTCTGATTTATCT
GTTGATGTTAGATCCACTCTTAATCTGTTTGATCCAAGCGTTAATTAGGGTTTTCACTTGTTTCAATTTC
GTGTGTTGGATTCTGATTTATCTGTTGTTGATGTGATTACAGAATGGCACAAAACAAGACCATAGTTTTC
TCTGTTATTTCCCTAGCATTGATCATTTTCTGCATGCAGTCGATCGAGGGGCGCCTTGTAAAATACATCG
ATGAAAGTAACCTCCTGAAGAATGTTAAACATGATGGAATTTCAGATGCAAATGAAGCTACTCTTGTTAA
CGTGACTCCAACAATATTGCCACCAAGTGCTGTGGTAGGTTCAAATGGGGTTGCAGCACCTCCTCCAAGT
CATGATGTGGGTGCTTTTAGACCCACAACCCCTGGGAACAGTCCTGGTGTAGGTCACTCTATTCACTACT
AGGCTTCTCTAGCTAGAGTCGATCGACAAGCTCGAGTTTCTCCATAATAATGTGTGAGTAGTTCCCAGAT
AAGGGAATTAGGGTTCCTATAGGGTTTCGCTCATGTGTTGAGCATATAAGAAACCCTTAGTATGTATTTG
TATTTGTAAAATACTTCTATCAATAAAATTTCTAATTCCTAAAACCAAAATCCAGTACTAAAATCCAGAT
CGCTAAGCTTGAATTCTTGCGGAGAGCGGAGAATTAAGGGAGTCACGTTATGACCCCCGCCGATGACGCG
GGACAAGCCGTTTTACGTTTGGAACTGACAGAACCGCAACGTTGAAGGAGCCACTCAGCCGCGGGTTTCT
GGAGTTTAATGAGCTAAGCACATACGTCAGAAACCATTATTGCGCGTTCAAAAGTCGCCTAAGGTCACTA
TCAGCTAGCAAATATTTCTTGTCAAAAATGCTCCACTGACGTTCCATAAATTCCCCTCGGTATCCAATTA
GAGTCTCATATTCACTCTCAAATGATTGAACAAGATGGATTGCACGCAGGTTCTCCGGCCGCTTGGGTGG
AGAGGCTATTCGGCTATGACTGGGCACAACAGACAATCGGCTGCTCTGATGCCGCCGTGTTCCGGCTGTC
AGCGCAGGGGCGCCCGGTTCTTTTTGTCAAGACCGACCTGTCCGGTGCCCTGAATGAACTCCAAGACGAG
GCAGCGCGGCTATCGTGGCTGGCCACGACGGGCGTTCCTTGCGCAGCTGTGCTCGACGTTGTCACTGAAG
CGGGAAGGGACTGGCTGCTATTGGGCGAAGTGCCGGGGCAGGATCTCCTGTCATCTCACCTTGCTCCTGC
CGAGAAAGTATCCATCATGGCTGATGCAATGCGGCGGCTGCATACGCTTGATCCGGCTACCTGCCCATTC
GACCACCAAGCGAAACATCGCATCGAGCGAGGACGTACTCGGATGGAAGCCGGTCTTGTCGATCAGGATG
ATCTGGACGAAGAGCATCAGGGGCTCGCGCCAGCCGAACTGTTCGCCAGGCTCAAGGCGCGGATGCCCGA
CGGCGAGGATCTCGTCGTGACCCAGGGCGATGCCTGCTTGCCGAATATCATGGTGGAAAATGGCCGCTTT
TCTGGATTCATCGACTGTGGCCGGCTGGGTGTGGCGGACCGCTATCAGGACATAGCGTTGGCTACCCGTG
ATATTGCTGAAGAGCTTGGCGGCGAATGGGCTGACCGCTTCCTCGTGCTTTACGGTATCGCCGCTCCCGA
TTCGCAGCGCATCGCCTTCTATCGCCTTCTTGACGAGTTCTTCTGAGCTTGTCAAGCAGATCGTTCAAAC
ATTTGGCAATAAAGTTTCTTAAGATTGAATCCTGTTGCCGGTCTTGCGATGATTATCATATAATTTCTGT
TGAATTACGTTAAGCATGTAATAATTAACATGTAATGCATGACGTTATTTATGAGATGGGTTTTTATGAT
TAGAGTCCCGCAATTATACATTTAATACGCGATAGAAAACAAAATATAGCGCGCAAACTAGGATAAATTA
TCGCGCGCGGTGTCATCTATGTTACTAGATCGACGCTGGATCCGAATTCGGCAGGGCCCACTGCATCCAC
CCCAGTACATTAAAAACGTCCGCAATGTGTTATTAAGTTGTCTAAGCGTCAATTTGTTTACACCACAATA
TATCCTGCCACCAGCCAGCCAACAGCTCCCCGACCGGCAGCTCGGCACAAAATCACCACTCGATACAGGC
AGCCCATCAGCCGTGCGGCTGCATGAAATCCTGGCCGGTTTGTCTGATGCCAAGCTGGCGGCCTGGCCGG
CCAGCTTGGCCGCTGAAGAAACCGAGCGCCGCCGTCTAAAAAGGTGATGTGTATTTGAGTAAAACAGCTT
GCGTCATGCGGTCGCTGCGTATATGATGCGATGAGTAAATAAACAAATACGCAAGGGGAACGCATGAAGG
TTATCGCTGTACTTAACCAGAAAGGCGGGTCAGGCAAGACGACCATCGCAACCCATCTAGCCCGCGCCCT
GCAACTCGCCGGGGCCGATGTTCTGTTAGTCGATTCCGATCCCCAGGGCAGTGCCCGCGATTGGGCGGCC
GTGCGGGAAGATCAACCGCTAACCGTTGTCGGCATCGACCGCCCGACGATTGACCGCGACGTGAAGGCCA
TCGGCCGGCGCGACTTCGTAGTGATCGACGGAGCGCCCCAGGCGGCGGACTTGGCTGTGTCCGCGATCAA
GGCAGCCGACTTCGTGCTGATTCCGGTGCAGCCAAGCCCTTACGACATATGGGCCACCGCCGACCTGGTG
GAGCTGGTTAAGCAGCGCATTGAGGTCACGGATGGAAGGCTACAAGCGGCCTTTGTCGTGTCGCGGGCGA
TCAAAGGCACGCGCATCGGCGGTGAGGTTGCCGAGGCGCTGGCCGGGTACGAGCTGCCCATTCTTGAGTC
CCGTATCACGCAGCGCGTGAGCTACCCAGGCACTGCCGCCGCCGGCACAACCGTTCTTGAATCAGAACCC
GAGGGCGACGCTGCCCGCGAGGTCCAGGCGCTGGCCGCTGAAATTAAATCAAAACTCATTTGAGTTAATG
AGGTAAAGAGAAAATGAGCAAAAGCACAAACACGCTAAGTGCCGGCCGTCCGAGCGCACGCAGCAGCAAG
GCTGCAACGTTGGCCAGCCTGGCAGACACGCCAGCCATGAAGCGGGTCAACTTTCAGTTGCCGGCGGAGG
ATCACACCAAGCTGAAGATGTACGCGGTACGCCAAGGCAAGACCATTACCGAGCTGCTATCTGAATACAT
CGCGCAGCTACCAGAGTAAATGAGCAAATGAATAAATGAGTAGATGAATTTTAGCGGCTAAAGGAGGCGG
CATGGAAAATCAAGAACAACCAGGCACCGACGCCGTGGAATGCCCCATGTGTGGAGGAACGGGCGGTTGG
CCAGGCGTAAGCGGCTGGGTTGTCTGCCGGCCCTGCAATGGCACTGGAACCCCCAAGCCCGAGGAATCGG
CGTGAGCGGTCGCAAACCATCCGGCCCGGTACAAATCGGCGCGGCGCTGGGTGATGACCTGGTGGAGAAG
TTGAAGGCCGCGCAGGCCGCCCAGCGGCAACGCATCGAGGCAGAAGCACGCCCCGGTGAATCGTGGCAAG
CGGCCGCTGATCGAATCCGCAAAGAATCCCGGCAACCGCCGGCAGCCGGTGCGTCGTCGATTAGGAAGCC
GCC
Features (pLannotate 1.2.2; 14 found; start..end, strand, type, name):
    928..1122    +  rep_origin     pVS1 oriV: origin of replication for the Pseudomonas plasmid pVS1 (Heeb et al., 2000)
   1328..1388    +  rep_origin     oriV (fragment): incP origin of replication
   1405..1509    +  promoter       AmpR promoter: bla
   1510..2304    +  CDS            KanR: aminoglycoside phosphotransferase; aphA-3; confers resistance to kanamycin
   2475..3063    +  rep_origin     ori: high-copy-number ColE1/pMB1/pBR322/pUC origin of replication
   3186..3210    -  misc_feature   RB T-DNA repeat: right border repeat from nopaline C58 T-DNA
   4612..4686    +  CDS            CEP3 (fragment): PCEP3_ARATH - Experimental evidence at protein level: Swiss-Prot protein existence level 1. Extracellular signaling peptide that represses primary root growth rate and significantly inhibits lateral root formation. Promotes shoot growth. Modulates leaf morphology (PubMed:24179096). Regulates systemic nitrogen (N)-demand signaling. Mediates systemic up-regulation of genes involved in N uptake and assimilation pathways (PubMed:25324386). From Arabidopsis thaliana (Mouse-ear cress).
   4727..4901    +  polyA_signal   CaMV poly(A) signal: cauliflower mosaic virus polyadenylation signal
   5001..5180    +  promoter       NOS promoter: nopaline synthase promoter
   5202..5996    +  CDS            NeoR/KanR: aminoglycoside phosphotransferase from Tn5; aph(3')-II (or nptII); confers resistance to neomycin, kanamycin, and G418 (Geneticin®)
   6009..6261    +  terminator     NOS terminator: nopaline synthase terminator and poly(A) signal
   6356..6380    -  misc_feature   LB T-DNA repeat: left border repeat from nopaline C58 T-DNA
   6644..7273    +  CDS            pVS1 StaA: stability protein from the Pseudomonas plasmid pVS1 (Heeb et al., 2000)
   7702..862     +  CDS            pVS1 RepA (across the origin): replication protein from the Pseudomonas plasmid pVS1 (Heeb et al., 2000)
