[The description below was written by a language model from this plasmid's Addgene catalogue record and pLannotate feature annotations shown in this document.]
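Description:
LjUBQ:MtCEP8:T35s is a plant expression binary vector built on the EC50505 backbone for overexpressing a small peptide-coding gene from Medicago truncatula. It is maintained in E. coli through a high-copy ColE1/pUC-type origin and selected with kanamycin via an aphA-3 aminoglycoside phosphotransferase driven by the bla promoter. The pVS1 origin, together with the RepA replication protein and StaA stability protein, provides replication and stable inheritance in Agrobacterium, which would deliver the T-DNA into plant cells. A short fragment of an incP oriV is also annotated in the backbone.

Between the nopaline-type right and left T-DNA border repeats lie two cassettes. The first is the payload: the 309 bp MtCEP8 coding sequence (MT35v5_AC233112_1014.1), which the catalogue states is driven by the Lotus japonicus ubiquitin promoter and is followed by the CaMV 35S terminator/polyadenylation signal. The annotation tool did not label the promoter, though an unannotated stretch lies between the right border and the insert. It recognised only a short part of the insert through similarity to Arabidopsis CEP3, a secreted C-terminally encoded peptide implicated in root growth and systemic nitrogen-demand signalling. The "tag" entry in the record is the terminator, not a protein fusion. The second cassette is a NOS promoter–nptII–NOS terminator unit that gives transformed plant tissue resistance to kanamycin-class antibiotics such as G418.

The sequenced record is 7,913 nt, shorter than the listed backbone size of 10,475 bp, a discrepancy the record does not explain. The stated use is overexpression of the CEP8 peptide gene in plants.
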