Addgene plasmid #164732: LjUBQ:MtCEP8:T35s
Purpose: Overexpression of Peptide coding gene (Binary vector)
Depositing lab: Wolf Scheible. Depositing organization: Noble Research Institute, LLC.
Backbone
  Vector backbone: EC50505
  Backbone size w/o insert (bp): 10475
  Vector type: Plant Expression
  Selectable markers: Neomycin (select with G418) ; N/A
Growth in bacteria
  Bacterial resistance: Kanamycin, 50 μg/mL
  Growth temperature: 37°C
  Growth strain: DH5alpha
  Copy number: High Copy
Gene/Insert
  Gene/Insert name: MT35v5_AC233112_1014.1 (alt name: CEP8)
  Species: Medicago truncatula
  Insert size (bp): 309
  Promoter: Lotus japonicus Ubiquitin
  Tag / fusion protein: Terminator 35S (C terminal on insert)
  Cloning method: Unknown
Terms and licenses: Academic/Nonprofit Terms; Industry Terms: Not Available to Industry
Depositor comments: Cloned by Sonali/Shulan
How to cite: LjUBQ:MtCEP8:T35s was a gift from Wolf Scheible (Addgene plasmid # 164732 ; http://n2t.net/addgene:164732 ; RRID:Addgene_164732)
