>Addgene plasmid #164732 | LjUBQ:MtCEP8:T35s | depositor partial sequence | sequence record 319957 | partial
ATGGCACAAAACAAGACCATAGTTTTCTCTGTTATTTCCCTAGCATTGATCATTTTCTGCATGCAGTCGA
TCGAGGGGCGCCTTGTAAAATACATCGATGAAAGTAACCTCCTGAAGAATGTTAAACATGATGGAATTTC
AGATGCAAATGAAGCTACTCTTGTTAACGTGACTCCAACAATATTGCCACCAAGTGCTGTGGTAGGTTCA
AATGGGGTTGCAGCACCTCCTCCAAGTCATGATGTGGGTGCTTTTAGACCCACAACCCCTGGGAACAGTC
CTGGTGTAGGTCACTCTATTCACTACTAG
